>Addgene plasmid #129684 | pYPQ292-D570A-SRDX | depositor full sequence | sequence record 250167 | pYPQ292-D570A-SRDX sequence 6788 bps
TGGACCAGCCAGGACAGAAATGCCTCGACTTCGCTGCTACCCAAGGTTGCCGGGTGACGCACACCGTGGA
AACGGATGAAGGCACGAACCCAGTGGACATAAGCCTGTTCGGTTCGTAAGCTGTAATGCAAGTAGCGTAT
GCGCTCACGCAACTGGTCCAGAACCTTGACCGAACGCAGCGGTGGTAACGGCGCAGTGGCGGTTTTCATG
GCTTGTTATGACTGTTTTTTTGGGGTACAGTCTATGCCTCGGGCATCCAAGCAGCAAGCGCGTTACGCCG
TGGGTCGATGTTTGATGTTATGGAGCAGCAACGATGTTACGCAGCAGGGCAGTCGCCCTAAAACAAAGTT
AAACATCATGAGGGAAGCGGTGATCGCCGAAGTATCGACTCAACTATCAGAGGTAGTTGGCGTCATCGAG
CGCCATCTCGAACCGACGTTGCTGGCCGTACATTTGTACGGCTCCGCAGTGGATGGCGGCCTGAAGCCAC
ACAGTGATATTGATTTGCTGGTTACGGTGACCGTAAGGCTTGATGAAACAACGCGGCGAGCTTTGATCAA
CGACCTTTTGGAAACTTCGGCTTCCCCTGGAGAGAGCGAGATTCTCCGCGCTGTAGAAGTCACCATTGTT
GTGCACGACGACATCATTCCGTGGCGTTATCCAGCTAAGCGCGAACTGCAATTTGGAGAATGGCAGCGCA
ATGACATTCTTGCAGGTATCTTCGAGCCAGCCACGATCGACATTGATCTGGCTATCTTGCTGACAAAAGC
AAGAGAACATAGCGTTGCCTTGGTAGGTCCAGCGGCGGAGGAACTCTTTGATCCGGTTCCTGAACAGGAT
CTATTTGAGGCGCTAAATGAAACCTTAACGCTATGGAACTCGCCGCCCGACTGGGCTGGCGATGAGCGAA
ATGTAGTGCTTACGTTGTCCCGCATTTGGTACAGCGCAGTAACCGGCAAAATCGCGCCGAAGGATGTCGC
TGCCGACTGGGCAATGGAGCGCCTGCCGGCCCAGTATCAGCCCGTCATACTTGAAGCTAGACAGGCTTAT
CTTGGACAAGAAGAAGATCGCTTGGCCTCGCGCGCAGATCAGTTGGAAGAATTTGTCCACTACGTGAAAG
GCGAGATCACCAAGGTAGTCGGCAAATAACCCTCGAGCCACCCATGACCAAAATCCCTTAACGTGAGTTA
CGCGTCGTTCCACTGAGCGTCAGACCCCGTAGAAAAGATCAAAGGATCTTCTTGAGATCCTTTTTTTCTG
CGCGTAATCTGCTGCTTGCAAACAAAAAAACCACCGCTACCAGCGGTGGTTTGTTTGCCGGATCAAGAGC
TACCAACTCTTTTTCCGAAGGTAACTGGCTTCAGCAGAGCGCAGATACCAAATACTGTCCTTCTAGTGTA
GCCGTAGTTAGGCCACCACTTCAAGAACTCTGTAGCACCGCCTACATACCTCGCTCTGCTAATCCTGTTA
CCAGTGGCTGCTGCCAGTGGCGATAAGTCGTGTCTTACCGGGTTGGACTCAAGACGATAGTTACCGGATA
AGGCGCAGCGGTCGGGCTGAACGGGGGGTTCGTGCACACAGCCCAGCTTGGAGCGAACGACCTACACCGA
ACTGAGATACCTACAGCGTGAGCTATGAGAAAGCGCCACGCTTCCCGAAGGGAGAAAGGCGGACAGGTAT
CCGGTAAGCGGCAGGGTCGGAACAGGAGAGCGCACGAGGGAGCTTCCAGGGGGAAACGCCTGGTATCTTT
ATAGTCCTGTCGGGTTTCGCCACCTCTGACTTGAGCGTCGATTTTTGTGATGCTCGTCAGGGGGGCGGAG
CCTATGGAAAAACGCCAGCAACGCGGCCTTTTTACGGTTCCTGGCCTTTTGCTGGCCTTTTGCTCACATG
TTCTTTCCTGCGTTATCCCCTGATTCTGTGGATAACCGTATTACCGCCTTTGAGTGAGCTGATACCGCTC
GCCGCAGCCGAACGACCGAGCGCAGCGAGTCAGTGAGCGAGGAAGCGGAAGAGCGCCCAATACGCAAACC
GCCTCTCCCCGCGCGTTGGCCGATTCATTAATGCAGCTGGCACGACAGGTTTCCCGACTGGAAAGCGGGC
AGTGAGCGCAACGCAATTAATACGCGTACCGCGAGCCAGGAAGAGTTTGTAGAAACGCAAAAAGGCCATC
CGTCAGGATGGCCTTCTGCTTAGTTTGATGCCTGGCAGTTTATGGCGGGCGTCCTGCCCGCCACCCTCCG
GGCCGTTGCTTCACAACGTTCAAATCCGCTCCCGGCGGATTTGTCCTACTCAGGAGAGCGTTCACCGACA
AACAACAGATAAAACGAAAGGCCCAGTCTTCCGACTGAGCCTTTCGTTTTATTTGATGCCTGGCAGTTCC
CTACTCTCGCGTTAACGCTTGCATGGATGTTTTCCCAGTCACGACGTTGTAAAACGACGGCCAGTCTTAA
GCTCGGGCCCCAAATAATGATTTTATTTTGACTGATAGTGACCTGTTCGTTGCAACAAATTGATGAGCAA
TGCTTTTTTATAATGCCAACTTTGTACAAAAAAGCAGGCTCCGAATTCGCCCTTCACCATGGCTCCTAAG
AAGAAGCGGAAGGTTGGTATTCACGGGGTGCCTGCGGCTGCCGTCAAGTCCATGAAGGTCAAGTTGCGCC
TGGATAACATGCCAGAGATCAGAGCCGGACTTTGGAAACTTCACACCGAGGTTAATGCGGGTGTGCGGTA
CTATACGGAATGGCTTAGCCTTTTGAGGCAAGAAAATCTTTATCGGAGGAGTCCCAATGGCGATGGAGAA
CAAGAATGCTATAAAACTGCTGAGGAATGCAAGGCTGAACTCCTTGAGAGACTCAGAGCCCGCCAAGTTG
AGAATGGGCACTGCGGCCCTGCTGGGAGTGATGACGAACTGCTGCAATTGGCACGGCAACTTTATGAACT
TCTGGTCCCACAAGCAATCGGGGCTAAAGGTGATGCGCAGCAAATCGCAAGGAAGTTTCTTAGTCCCCTT
GCCGACAAGGATGCCGTGGGTGGTTTGGGAATAGCAAAAGCAGGAAATAAGCCTAGGTGGGTTCGGATGA
GGGAGGCTGGAGAGCCAGGTTGGGAAGAGGAAAAGGCTAAAGCCGAGGCGAGAAAGAGTACGGATAGAAC
CGCCGATGTTCTTCGCGCTCTTGCAGACTTCGGTCTTAAACCTCTTATGAGAGTCTACACAGACTCAGAC
ATGTCCAGCGTGCAGTGGAAACCACTTCGCAAAGGACAAGCGGTCAGAACCTGGGATAGAGACATGTTCC
AACAAGCGATCGAAAGAATGATGAGTTGGGAATCGTGGAATCAGCGCGTTGGAGAAGCGTACGCAAAGCT
CGTGGAACAAAAGTCGAGGTTTGAACAGAAAAATTTTGTGGGACAAGAACATCTTGTCCAACTTGTCAAT
CAACTTCAACAAGACATGAAGGAAGCATCACACGGCCTGGAGTCGAAAGAACAAACTGCGCATTACTTGA
CTGGGAGAGCGCTGAGAGGGAGCGACAAAGTTTTTGAGAAGTGGGAAAAACTCGATCCTGATGCCCCATT
TGACCTCTATGATACCGAAATCAAGAATGTTCAACGGAGGAATACTCGCAGGTTCGGATCTCATGATCTG
TTTGCGAAGCTCGCGGAACCTAAATATCAGGCGCTCTGGAGAGAGGACGCTTCTTTCCTCACGAGGTATG
CGGTTTACAATAGCATTGTCAGAAAACTGAATCACGCTAAAATGTTTGCGACTTTTACTCTTCCGGATGC
TACCGCCCACCCGATCTGGACGCGGTTTGACAAACTCGGCGGCAACCTGCACCAGTACACTTTCTTGTTT
AACGAATTTGGCGAGGGCAGGCACGCCATTCGGTTTCAGAAGCTGTTGACGGTTGAGGATGGCGTTGCTA
AAGAGGTCGACGACGTCACGGTTCCGATTTCTATGTCCGCGCAGCTGGATGACCTCTTGCCTCGGGACCC
ACACGAGCTCGTTGCACTCTACTTCCAGGACTACGGTGCAGAACAACATCTGGCTGGAGAGTTTGGCGGC
GCGAAAATTCAATACCGCCGCGATCAATTGAACCACCTGCACGCCAGAAGAGGCGCCAGAGATGTCTACC
TTAATCTGAGCGTCCGCGTTCAGTCACAATCCGAAGCCAGGGGAGAAAGGCGCCCTCCGTATGCAGCGGT
CTTCAGGCTTGTTGGCGATAACCACCGCGCGTTTGTTCACTTTGATAAATTGTCAGATTACCTCGCAGAA
CACCCAGACGATGGTAAGCTGGGGTCGGAAGGTTTGCTCTCTGGGCTCAGAGTCATGTCAGTTGCCTTGG
GTCTTAGGACTTCCGCGAGCATATCTGTCTTCCGCGTCGCAAGAAAGGACGAATTGAAGCCGAACAGTGA
AGGCCGGGTCCCTTTTTGCTTCCCGATCGAAGGGAACGAAAACCTCGTTGCTGTCCACGAGCGGAGCCAA
CTGTTGAAGCTTCCCGGTGAAACGGAATCGAAAGATCTGAGAGCGATCAGAGAAGAGCGCCAAAGGACGC
TTAGACAGCTCCGGACGCAACTTGCATACTTGCGCCTTCTGGTTCGCTGCGGTAGTGAAGACGTTGGAAG
AAGAGAGAGGTCATGGGCTAAACTCATAGAGCAACCTATGGATGCTAATCAAATGACGCCTGATTGGAGA
GAAGCATTCGAAGACGAACTTCAGAAACTGAAATCCCTTTACGGGATATGCGGCGATCGCGAGTGGACAG
AAGCAGTGTATGAGTCTGTGAGGCGCGTGTGGCGGCATATGGGTAAACAGGTGCGCGATTGGAGAAAAGA
CGTTAGGAGCGGGGAAAGACCTAAGATACGGGGATATCAGAAAGACGTTGTCGGGGGAAATAGCATTGAA
CAGATTGAATATTTGGAGCGCCAATATAAGTTCCTCAAATCCTGGTCTTTCTTCGGCAAAGTGTCAGGCC
AGGTGATACGCGCGGAAAAGGGATCGCGCTTTGCAATAACTCTGAGAGAACATATTGATCATGCCAAAGA
AGATCGGTTGAAGAAACTCGCCGATAGAATCATCATGGAGGCGCTTGGTTATGTCTACGCCTTGGACGAT
GAACGGGGAAAGGGAAAGTGGGTCGCCAAGTATCCACCTTGCCAACTCATTCTCCTCGAAGAACTTTCCG
AATACCAGTTTAACAACGATCGGCCGCCATCAGAGAATAATCAACTGATGCAGTGGTCCCATCGCGGTGT
GTTTCAAGAGTTGCTCAATCAGGCCCAAGTCCATGATCTGCTTGTTGGCACAATGTATGCAGCCTTTTCC
TCCCGGTTTGATGCAAGAACAGGGGCTCCTGGCATACGCTGTAGACGGGTCCCGGCGAGGTGCGCCCGCG
AACAAAACCCTGAACCGTTCCCCTGGTGGTTGAACAAGTTCGTTGCGGAGCACAAGCTGGACGGGTGTCC
TCTGCGGGCCGACGATCTTATTCCCACCGGGGAAGGGGAATTCTTTGTGAGCCCTTTCTCGGCGGAGGAA
GGGGATTTTCACCAAATACATGCAGATCTTAATGCCGCACAAAATTTGCAGAGGAGACTGTGGTCAGACT
TTGATATTAGTCAGATACGCCTCCGCTGTGACTGGGGAGAGGTCGATGGCGAGCCTGTGTTGATACCAAG
AACGACCGGAAAGAGGACAGCCGATTCGTATGGAAACAAGGTTTTTTACACGAAGACGGGCGTTACTTAC
TACGAAAGAGAAAGAGGGAAGAAGAGAAGGAAAGTCTTTGCCCAAGAAGAATTGAGCGAGGAAGAAGCCG
AGCTCTTGGTCGAAGCGGACGAGGCACGGGAAAAGTCTGTCGTCCTCATGAGGGACCCTTCCGGAATTAT
TAACCGGGGAGATTGGACGCGGCAGAAAGAGTTTTGGTCCATGGTTAATCAACGCATAGAAGGCTACCTT
GTCAAGCAAATAAGAAGTCGCGTGAGATTGCAGGAGAGTGCATGTGAGAACACTGGGGACATAAAGCGTC
CTGCTGCCACCAAAAAGGCCGGACAGGCTAAGAAAAAGAAGGGAGACGGCTCTGGATCGGGGTCGGGTTC
TGGCTCAGTCGACCTTGATCTTGACCTCGAACTCAGACTTGGATTTGCTCTCGATCTCGACCTTGAACTT
AGACTCGGATTTGCTCTTGACCTCGATCTTGAGCTTAGACTCGGATTCGCTTAGGACGTCGGCGGCCGCC
GACGTCCGATCGTTCAAACATTTGGCAATAAAGTTTCTTAAGATTGAATCCTGTTGCCGGTCTTGCGATG
ATTATCATATAATTTCTGTTGAATTACGTTAAGCATGTAATAATTAACATGTAATGCATGACGTTATTTA
TGAGATGGGTTTTTATGATTAGAGTCCCGCAATTATACATTTAATACGCGATAGAAAACAAAATATAGCG
CGCAAACTAGGATAAATTATCGCGCGCGGTGTCATCTATGTTACTAGATCGGGAATTGATCCCCCCTCGA
CAGCTTCCGGAAAGGGCGAATTCGCAACTTTGTATACAAAAGTTGAACGAGAAACGTAAAATGATATAAA
TATCAATATATTAAATTAGATTTTGCATAAAAAACAGACTACATAATACTGTAAAACACAACATATCCAG
TCACTATGCCATCCAGCTGATATCCCCTATAGTGAGTCGTATTACATGGTCATAGCTGTTTCCTGGCAGC
TCTGGCCCGTGTCTCAAAATCTCTGATGTTACATTGCACAAGATAAAAATATATCATCATGCCTCCTC
Features (pLannotate 1.2.2; 13 found; start..end, strand, type, name):
     96..119     +  promoter       Pc promoter (fragment): intI1 (promoter lies within the coding sequence); class 1 integron promoter
    295..351     +  CDS            GmR (fragment): gentamycin acetyltransferase; aacC1; confers resistance to gentamycin
    358..1149    +  CDS            SmR: aminoglycoside adenylyltransferase (Murphy, 1985); aadA; confers resistance to spectinomycin and streptomycin
   1242..1830    +  rep_origin     ori: high-copy-number ColE1/pMB1/pBR322/pUC origin of replication
   2013..2105    +  CDS            lacI (fragment): lac repressor; lacI; The lac repressor binds to the lac operator to inhibit transcription in E. coli. This inhibition can be relieved by adding lactose or isopropyl-β-D-thiogalactopyranoside (IPTG).
   2160..2187    -  terminator     rrnB T2 terminator: transcription terminator T2 from the E. coli rrnB gene
   2319..2362    +  terminator     rrnB T1 terminator: Escherichia coli rrnB; transcription terminator T1 from the E. coli rrnB gene
   2409..2445    -  CDS            lacZα (fragment): LacZα fragment of β-galactosidase; lacZ fragment
   2461..2560    +  protein_bind   attL1: mutant version of attL; recombination site for the Gateway® LR reaction LR Clonase™
   2630..6013    +  CDS            cas12b: CS12B_ALIAG - Also known as c2c1 From Alicyclobacillus acidoterrestris (strain ATCC 49025 / DSM 3922 / CIP 106132 / NCIMB 13137 / GD3B).
   6238..6490    +  terminator     NOS terminator: nopaline synthase terminator and poly(A) signal
   6535..6658    +  protein_bind   attR5: mutant version of attR; recombination site for the Gateway® LR reaction LR Clonase™
   6676..6694    -  promoter       T7 promoter: promoter for bacteriophage T7 RNA polymerase
