>Addgene plasmid #129684 | pYPQ292-D570A-SRDX | addgene full sequence | sequence record 255106 | Addgene NGS Result
CCAATACGCAAACCGCCTCTCCCCGCGCGTTGGCCGATTCATTAATGCAGCTGGCACGACAGGTTTCCCG
ACTGGAAAGCGGGCAGTGAGCGCAACGCAATTAATACGCGTACCGCGAGCCAGGAAGAGTTTGTAGAAAC
GCAAAAAGGCCATCCGTCAGGATGGCCTTCTGCTTAGTTTGATGCCTGGCAGTTTATGGCGGGCGTCCTG
CCCGCCACCCTCCGGGCCGTTGCTTCACAACGTTCAAATCCGCTCCCGGCGGATTTGTCCTACTCAGGAG
AGCGTTCACCGACAAACAACAGATAAAACGAAAGGCCCAGTCTTCCGACTGAGCCTTTCGTTTTATTTGA
TGCCTGGCAGTTCCCTACTCTCGCGTTAACGCTTGCATGGATGTTTTCCCAGTCACGACGTTGTAAAACG
ACGGCCAGTCTTAAGCTCGGGCCCCAAATAATGATTTTATTTTGACTGATAGTGACCTGTTCGTTGCAAC
AAATTGATGAGCAATGCTTTTTTATAATGCCAACTTTGTACAAAAAAGCAGGCTCCGAATTCGCCCTTCA
CCATGGCTCCTAAGAAGAAGCGGAAGGTTGGTATTCACGGGGTGCCTGCGGCTGCCGTCAAGTCCATGAA
GGTCAAGTTGCGCCTGGATAACATGCCAGAGATCAGAGCCGGACTTTGGAAACTTCACACCGAGGTTAAT
GCGGGTGTGCGGTACTATACGGAATGGCTTAGCCTTTTGAGGCAAGAAAATCTTTATCGGAGGAGTCCCA
ATGGCGATGGAGAACAAGAATGCTATAAAACTGCTGAGGAATGCAAGGCTGAACTCCTTGAGAGACTCAG
AGCCCGCCAAGTTGAGAATGGGCACTGCGGCCCTGCTGGGAGTGATGACGAACTGCTGCAATTGGCACGG
CAACTTTATGAACTTCTGGTCCCACAAGCAATCGGGGCTAAAGGTGATGCGCAGCAAATCGCAAGGAAGT
TTCTTAGTCCCCTTGCCGACAAGGATGCCGTGGGTGGTTTGGGAATAGCAAAAGCAGGAAATAAGCCTAG
GTGGGTTCGGATGAGGGAGGCTGGAGAGCCAGGTTGGGAAGAGGAAAAGGCTAAAGCCGAGGCGAGAAAG
AGTACGGATAGAACCGCCGATGTTCTTCGCGCTCTTGCAGACTTCGGTCTTAAACCTCTTATGAGAGTCT
ACACAGACTCAGACATGTCCAGCGTGCAGTGGAAACCACTTCGCAAAGGACAAGCGGTCAGAACCTGGGA
TAGAGACATGTTCCAACAAGCGATCGAAAGAATGATGAGTTGGGAATCGTGGAATCAGCGCGTTGGAGAA
GCGTACGCAAAGCTCGTGGAACAAAAGTCGAGGTTTGAACAGAAAAATTTTGTGGGACAAGAACATCTTG
TCCAACTTGTCAATCAACTTCAACAAGACATGAAGGAAGCATCACACGGCCTGGAGTCGAAAGAACAAAC
TGCGCATTACTTGACTGGGAGAGCGCTGAGAGGGAGCGACAAAGTTTTTGAGAAGTGGGAAAAACTCGAT
CCTGATGCCCCATTTGACCTCTATGATACCGAAATCAAGAATGTTCAACGGAGGAATACTCGCAGGTTCG
GATCTCATGATCTGTTTGCGAAGCTCGCGGAACCTAAATATCAGGCGCTCTGGAGAGAGGACGCTTCTTT
CCTCACGAGGTATGCGGTTTACAATAGCATTGTCAGAAAACTGAATCACGCTAAAATGTTTGCGACTTTT
ACTCTTCCGGATGCTACCGCCCACCCGATCTGGACGCGGTTTGACAAACTCGGCGGCAACCTGCACCAGT
ACACTTTCTTGTTTAACGAATTTGGCGAGGGCAGGCACGCCATTCGGTTTCAGAAGCTGTTGACGGTTGA
GGATGGCGTTGCTAAAGAGGTCGACGACGTCACGGTTCCGATTTCTATGTCCGCGCAGCTGGATGACCTC
TTGCCTCGGGACCCACACGAGCTCGTTGCACTCTACTTCCAGGACTACGGTGCAGAACAACATCTGGCTG
GAGAGTTTGGCGGCGCGAAAATTCAATACCGCCGCGATCAATTGAACCACCTGCACGCCAGAAGAGGCGC
CAGAGATGTCTACCTTAATCTGAGCGTCCGCGTTCAGTCACAATCCGAAGCCAGGGGAGAAAGGCGCCCT
CCGTATGCAGCGGTCTTCAGGCTTGTTGGCGATAACCACCGCGCGTTTGTTCACTTTGATAAATTGTCAG
ATTACCTCGCAGAACACCCAGACGATGGTAAGCTGGGGTCGGAAGGTTTGCTCTCTGGGCTCAGAGTCAT
GTCAGTTGCCTTGGGTCTTAGGACTTCCGCGAGCATATCTGTCTTCCGCGTCGCAAGAAAGGACGAATTG
AAGCCGAACAGTGAAGGCCGGGTCCCTTTTTGCTTCCCGATCGAAGGGAACGAAAACCTCGTTGCTGTCC
ACGAGCGGAGCCAACTGTTGAAGCTTCCCGGTGAAACGGAATCGAAAGATCTGAGAGCGATCAGAGAAGA
GCGCCAAAGGACGCTTAGACAGCTCCGGACGCAACTTGCATACTTGCGCCTTCTGGTTCGCTGCGGTAGT
GAAGACGTTGGAAGAAGAGAGAGGTCATGGGCTAAACTCATAGAGCAACCTATGGATGCTAATCAAATGA
CGCCTGATTGGAGAGAAGCATTCGAAGACGAACTTCAGAAACTGAAATCCCTTTACGGGATATGCGGCGA
TCGCGAGTGGACAGAAGCAGTGTATGAGTCTGTGAGGCGCGTGTGGCGGCATATGGGTAAACAGGTGCGC
GATTGGAGAAAAGACGTTAGGAGCGGGGAAAGACCTAAGATACGGGGATATCAGAAAGACGTTGTCGGGG
GAAATAGCATTGAACAGATTGAATATTTGGAGCGCCAATATAAGTTCCTCAAATCCTGGTCTTTCTTCGG
CAAAGTGTCAGGCCAGGTGATACGCGCGGAAAAGGGATCGCGCTTTGCAATAACTCTGAGAGAACATATT
GATCATGCCAAAGAAGATCGGTTGAAGAAACTCGCCGATAGAATCATCATGGAGGCGCTTGGTTATGTCT
ACGCCTTGGACGATGAACGGGGAAAGGGAAAGTGGGTCGCCAAGTATCCACCTTGCCAACTCATTCTCCT
CGAAGAACTTTCCGAATACCAGTTTAACAACGATCGGCCGCCATCAGAGAATAATCAACTGATGCAGTGG
TCCCATCGCGGTGTGTTTCAAGAGTTGCTCAATCAGGCCCAAGTCCATGATCTGCTTGTTGGCACAATGT
ATGCAGCCTTTTCCTCCCGGTTTGATGCAAGAACAGGGGCTCCTGGCATACGCTGTAGACGGGTCCCGGC
GAGGTGCGCCCGCGAACAAAACCCTGAACCGTTCCCCTGGTGGTTGAACAAGTTCGTTGCGGAGCACAAG
CTGGACGGGTGTCCTCTGCGGGCCGACGATCTTATTCCCACCGGGGAAGGGGAATTCTTTGTGAGCCCTT
TCTCGGCGGAGGAAGGGGATTTTCACCAAATACATGCAGATCTTAATGCCGCACAAAATTTGCAGAGGAG
ACTGTGGTCAGACTTTGATATTAGTCAGATACGCCTCCGCTGTGACTGGGGAGAGGTCGATGGCGAGCCT
GTGTTGATACCAAGAACGACCGGAAAGAGGACAGCCGATTCGTATGGAAACAAGGTTTTTTACACGAAGA
CGGGCGTTACTTACTACGAAAGAGAAAGAGGGAAGAAGAGAAGGAAAGTCTTTGCCCAAGAAGAATTGAG
CGAGGAAGAAGCCGAGCTCTTGGTCGAAGCGGACGAGGCACGGGAAAAGTCTGTCGTCCTCATGAGGGAC
CCTTCCGGAATTATTAACCGGGGAGATTGGACGCGGCAGAAAGAGTTTTGGTCCATGGTTAATCAACGCA
TAGAAGGCTACCTTGTCAAGCAAATAAGAAGTCGCGTGAGATTGCAGGAGAGTGCATGTGAGAACACTGG
GGACATAAAGCGTCCTGCTGCCACCAAAAAGGCCGGACAGGCTAAGAAAAAGAAGGGAGACGGCTCTGGA
TCGGGGTCGGGTTCTGGCTCAGTCGACCTTGATCTTGACCTCGAACTCAGACTTGGATTTGCTCTCGATC
TCGACCTTGAACTTAGACTCGGATTTGCTCTTGACCTCGATCTTGAGCTTAGACTCGGATTCGCTTAGGA
CGTCGGCGGCCGCCGACGTCCGATCGTTCAAACATTTGGCAATAAAGTTTCTTAAGATTGAATCCTGTTG
CCGGTCTTGCGATGATTATCATATAATTTCTGTTGAATTACGTTAAGCATGTAATAATTAACATGTAATG
CATGACGTTATTTATGAGATGGGTTTTTATGATTAGAGTCCCGCAATTATACATTTAATACGCGATAGAA
AACAAAATATAGCGCGCAAACTAGGATAAATTATCGCGCGCGGTGTCATCTATGTTACTAGATCGGGAAT
TGATCCCCCCTCGACAGCTTCCGGAAAGGGCGAATTCGCAACTTTGTATACAAAAGTTGAACGAGAAACG
TAAAATGATATAAATATCAATATATTAAATTAGATTTTGCATAAAAAACAGACTACATAATACTGTAAAA
CACAACATATCCAGTCACTATGCCATCCAGCTGATATCCCCTATAGTGAGTCGTATTACATGGTCATAGC
TGTTTCCTGGCAGCTCTGGCCCGTGTCTCAAAATCTCTGATGTTACATTGCACAAGATAAAAATATATCA
TCATGCCTCCTCTGGACCAGCCAGGACAGAAATGCCTCGACTTCGCTGCTACCCAAGGTTGCCGGGTGAC
GCACACCGTGGAAACGGATGAAGGCACGAACCCAGTGGACATAAGCCTGTTCGGTTCGTAAGCTGTAATG
CAAGTAGCGTATGCGCTCACGCAACTGGTCCAGAACCTTGACCGAACGCAGCGGTGGTAACGGCGCAGTG
GCGGTTTTCATGGCTTGTTATGACTGTTTTTTTGGGGTACAGTCTATGCCTCGGGCATCCAAGCAGCAAG
CGCGTTACGCCGTGGGTCGATGTTTGATGTTATGGAGCAGCAACGATGTTACGCAGCAGGGCAGTCGCCC
TAAAACAAAGTTAAACATTATGAGGGAAGCGGTGATCGCCGAAGTATCGACTCAACTATCAGAGGTAGTT
GGCGTCATCGAGCGCCATCTCGAACCGACGTTGCTGGCCGTACATTTGTACGGCTCCGCAGTGGATGGCG
GCCTGAAGCCACACAGTGATATTGATTTGCTGGTTACGGTGACCGTAAGGCTTGATGAAACAACGCGGCG
AGCTTTGATCAACGACCTTTTGGAAACTTCGGCTTCCCCTGGAGAGAGCGAGATTCTCCGCGCTGTAGAA
GTCACCATTGTTGTGCACGACGACATCATTCCGTGGCGTTATCCAGCTAAGCGCGAACTGCAATTTGGAG
AATGGCAGCGCAATGACATTCTTGCAGGTATCTTCGAGCCAGCCACGATCGACATTGATCTGGCTATCTT
GCTGACAAAAGCAAGAGAACATAGCGTTGCCTTGGTAGGTCCAGCGGCGGAGGAACTCTTTGATCCGGTT
CCTGAACAGGATCTATTTGAGGCGCTAAATGAAACCTTAACGCTATGGAACTCGCCGCCCGACTGGGCTG
GCGATGAGCGAAATGTAGTGCTTACGTTGTCCCGCATTTGGTACAGCGCAGTAACCGGCAAAATCGCGCC
GAAGGATGTCGCTGCCGACTGGGCAATGGAGCGCCTGCCGGCCCAGTATCAGCCCGTCATACTTGAAGCT
AGACAGGCTTATCTTGGACAAGAAGAAGATCGCTTGGCCTCGCGCGCAGATCAGTTGGAAGAATTTGTCC
ACTACGTGAAAGGCGAGATCACCAAGGTAGTCGGCAAATAACCCTCGAGCCACCCATGACCAAAATCCCT
TAACGTGAGTTACGCGTCGTTCCACTGAGCGTCAGACCCCGTAGAAAAGATCAAAGGATCTTCTTGAGAT
CCTTTTTTTCTGCGCGTAATCTGCTGCTTGCAAACAAAAAAACCACCGCTACCAGCGGTGGTTTGTTTGC
CGGATCAAGAGCTACCAACTCTTTTTCCGAAGGTAACTGGCTTCAGCAGAGCGCAGATACCAAATACTGT
TCTTCTAGTGTAGCCGTAGTTAGGCCACCACTTCAAGAACTCTGTAGCACCGCCTACATACCTCGCTCTG
CTAATCCTGTTACCAGTGGCTGCTGCCAGTGGCGATAAGTCGTGTCTTACCGGGTTGGACTCAAGACGAT
AGTTACCGGATAAGGCGCAGCGGTCGGGCTGAACGGGGGGTTCGTGCACACAGCCCAGCTTGGAGCGAAC
GACCTACACCGAACTGAGATACCTACAGCGTGAGCTATGAGAAAGCGCCACGCTTCCCGAAGGGAGAAAG
GCGGACAGGTATCCGGTAAGCGGCAGGGTCGGAACAGGAGAGCGCACGAGGGAGCTTCCAGGGGGAAACG
CCTGGTATCTTTATAGTCCTGTCGGGTTTCGCCACCTCTGACTTGAGCGTCGATTTTTGTGATGCTCGTC
AGGGGGGCGGAGCCTATGGAAAAACGCCAGCAACGCGGCCTTTTTACGGTTCCTGGCCTTTTGCTGGCCT
TTTGCTCACATGTTCTTTCCTGCGTTATCCCCTGATTCTGTGGATAACCGTATTACCGCCTTTGAGTGAG
CTGATACCGCTCGCCGCAGCCGAACGACCGAGCGCAGCGAGTCAGTGAGCGAGGAAGCGGAAGAGCGC
Features (pLannotate 1.2.2; 13 found; start..end, strand, type, name):
    144..171     -  terminator     rrnB T2 terminator: transcription terminator T2 from the E. coli rrnB gene
    303..346     +  terminator     rrnB T1 terminator: Escherichia coli rrnB; transcription terminator T1 from the E. coli rrnB gene
    393..429     -  CDS            lacZα (fragment): LacZα fragment of β-galactosidase; lacZ fragment
    445..544     +  protein_bind   attL1: mutant version of attL; recombination site for the Gateway® LR reaction LR Clonase™
    614..3997    +  CDS            cas12b: CS12B_ALIAG - Also known as c2c1 From Alicyclobacillus acidoterrestris (strain ATCC 49025 / DSM 3922 / CIP 106132 / NCIMB 13137 / GD3B).
   4222..4474    +  terminator     NOS terminator: nopaline synthase terminator and poly(A) signal
   4519..4642    +  protein_bind   attR5: mutant version of attR; recombination site for the Gateway® LR reaction LR Clonase™
   4660..4678    -  promoter       T7 promoter: promoter for bacteriophage T7 RNA polymerase
   4868..4891    +  promoter       Pc promoter (fragment): intI1 (promoter lies within the coding sequence); class 1 integron promoter
   5067..5123    +  CDS            GmR (fragment): gentamycin acetyltransferase; aacC1; confers resistance to gentamycin
   5130..5921    +  CDS            SmR: aminoglycoside adenylyltransferase (Murphy, 1985); aadA; confers resistance to spectinomycin and streptomycin
   6014..6602    +  rep_origin     ori: high-copy-number ColE1/pMB1/pBR322/pUC origin of replication
   6785..89      +  CDS            lacI (fragment) (across the origin): lac repressor; lacI; The lac repressor binds to the lac operator to inhibit transcription in E. coli. This inhibition can be relieved by adding lactose or isopropyl-β-D-thiogalactopyranoside (IPTG).
