[The description below was written by a language model from this plasmid's Addgene catalogue record and pLannotate feature annotations shown in this document.]
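Description:
pYPQ292-D570A-SRDX is a 6,788 bp Gateway entry clone built on the pYPQ167 backbone for assembling plant CRISPR-Cas12b expression vectors. It is maintained in E. coli as a high-copy plasmid through a ColE1/pUC-type origin and is selected with spectinomycin via the aadA (SmR) aminoglycoside adenylyltransferase gene. That gene sits downstream of a class 1 integron Pc promoter fragment and a short remnant of a gentamicin resistance gene. Small lacI and lacZα fragments, a T7 promoter and the rrnB T1/T2 terminators are backbone leftovers, the terminators insulating the cloning region from read-through transcription.

The payload is a rice codon-optimized Cas12b from Alicyclobacillus acidiphilus (AaCas12b) carrying the D570A substitution and fused to SRDX, a plant transcriptional repression motif. D570A presumably disables nuclease activity, which would fit a programmable repressor rather than a cutting enzyme, though the record does not say so explicitly. The automated annotation matched the reading frame to the related Alicyclobacillus acidoterrestris Cas12b (C2c1) entry, and it does not mark SRDX separately. The unannotated stretch between the Cas12b match and the NOS terminator is where the SRDX fusion would be expected to lie. The coding region is followed by the NOS terminator and polyadenylation signal, and the whole unit is flanked by attL1 and attR5 sites.

No plant promoter is annotated upstream of the gene, so it is presumably supplied by the destination vector. The attL1/attR5 pairing suits multisite LR recombination with a second entry clone, typically one carrying the guide RNA cassette. The two feature tables, from the depositor and the repository sequencing, show the same features with different numbering origins.
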