Addgene plasmid #129684: pYPQ292-D570A-SRDX
Purpose: Gateway entry clone for CRISPR-Cas12b systems
Depositing lab: Yiping Qi. Depositing organization: University of Maryland, College Park. Publication: CRISPR-Cas12b enables efficient plant genome engineering. Ming M, Ren Q, Pan C, He Y, Zhang Y, Liu S, Zhong Z, Wang J, Malzahn AA, Wu J, Zheng X, Zhang Y, Qi Y. Nat Plants. 2020 Mar;6(3):202-208. doi: 10.1038/s41477-020-0614-6. Epub 2020 Mar 9. PubMed 32170285.
Backbone
  Vector backbone: pYPQ167
  Total vector size (bp): 6788
  Vector type: Plant Expression, CRISPR ; Gateway compatible AaCas12b entry clone
Growth in bacteria
  Bacterial resistance: Spectinomycin, 50 μg/mL
  Growth temperature: 37°C
  Growth strain: DH5alpha
  Copy number: High Copy
Gene/Insert
  Gene/Insert name: AaCas12b-SRDX
  Species: Alicyclobacillus acidiphilus
  Mutation: D570A; AaCas12b is rice codon optimized
Terms and licenses: Academic/Nonprofit Terms; Industry Terms: Not Available to Industry
How to cite: pYPQ292-D570A-SRDX was a gift from Yiping Qi (Addgene plasmid # 129684 ; http://n2t.net/addgene:129684 ; RRID:Addgene_129684)
